>Addgene plasmid #101658 | Bongwoori-R3 | addgene full sequence | sequence record 194621 | Addgene NGS Result
CCTACAGCGTGAGCTATGAGAAAGCGCCACGCTTCCCGAAGGGAGAAAGGCGGACAGGTATCCGGTAAGC
GGCAGGGTCGGAACAGGAGAGCGCACGAGGGAGCTTCCAGGGGGAAACGCCTGGTATCTTTATAGTCCTG
TCGGGTTTCGCCACCTCTGACTTGAGCGTCGATTTTTGTGATGCTCGTCAGGGGGGCGGAGCCTATGGAA
AAACGCCAGCAACGCGGCCTTTTTACGGTTCCTGGCCTTTTGCTGGCCTTTTGCTCACATGTTCTTTCCT
GCGTTATCCCCTGATTCTGTGGATAACCGTATTACCGCCTTTGAGTGAGCTGATACCGCTCGCCGCAGCC
GAACGACCGAGCGCAGCGAGTCAGTGAGCGAGGAAGCGGAAGAGCGCCCAATACGCAAACCGCCTCTCCC
CGCGCGTTGGCCGATTCATTAATGCAGCTGGCACGACAGGTTTCCCGACTGGAAAGCGGGCAGTGAGCGC
AACGCAATTAATGTGAGTTAGCTCACTCATTAGGCACCCCAGGCTTTACACTTTATGCTTCCGGCTCGTA
TGTTGTGTGGAATTGTGAGCGGATAACAATTTCACACAGGAAACAGCTATGACCATGATTACGCCAAGCT
CTAGCTAGAGGTCGACGGTATACAGACATGATAAGATACATTGATGAGTTTGGACAAACCACAACTAGAA
TGCAGTGAAAAAAATGCTTTATTTGTGAAATTTGTGATGCTATTGCTTTATTTGTAACCATTATAAGCTG
CAATAAACAAGTTGGGGTGGGCGAAGAACTCCAGCATGAGATCCCCGCGCTGGAGGATCATCCAGCCGGC
GTCCCGGAAAACGATTCCGAAGCCCAACCTTTCATAGAAGGCGGCGGTGGAATCGAAATCTCGTAGCACG
TGCTATTCCTTTGCCCTCGGACGAGTGCTGGGGCGTCGGTTTCCACTATCGGCGAGTACTTCTACACAGC
CATCGGTCCAGACGGCCGCGCTTCTGCGGGCGATTTGTGTACGCCCGACAGTCCCGGCTCCGGATCGGAC
GATTGCGTCGCATCGACCCTGCGCCCAAGCTGCATCATCGAAATTGCCGTCAACCAAGCTCTGATAGAGT
TGGTCAAGACCAATGCGGAGCATATACGCCCGGAGCCGCGGCGATCCTGCAAGCTCCGGATGCCTCCGCT
CGAAGTAGCGCGTCTGCTGCTCCATACAAGCCAACCACGGCCTCCAGAAGAAGATGTTGGCGACCTCGTA
TTGGGAATCCCCGAACATCGCCTCGCTCCAGTCAATGACCGCTGTTATGCGGCCATTGTCCGTCAGGACA
TTGTTGGAGCCGAAATCCGCGTGCACGAGGTGCCGGACTTCGGGGCAGTCCTCGGCCCAAAGCATCAGCT
CATCGAGAGCCTGCGCGACGGACGCACTGACGGTGTCGTCCATCACAGTTTGCCAGTGATACACATGGGG
ATCAGCAATCGCGCATATGAAATCACGCCATGTAGTGTATTGACCGATTCCTTGCGGTCCGAATGGGCCG
AACCCGCTCGTCTGGCTAAGATCGGCCGCAGCGATCGCATCCATGGCCTCCGCGACCGGCTGCAGAACAG
CGGGCAGTTCGGTTTCAGGCAGGTCTTGCAACGTGACACCCTGTGCACGGCGGGAGATGCAATAGGTCAG
GCTCTCGCTGAATTCCCCAATGTCAAGCACTTCCGGAATCGGGAGCGCGGCCGATGCAAAGTGCCGATAA
ACATAACGATCTTTGTAGAAACCATCGGCGCAGCTATTTACCCGCAGGACATATCCACGCCCTCCTACAT
CGAAGCTGAAAGCACGAGATTCTTCGCCCTCCGAGAGCTGCATCAGGTCGGAGACGCTGTCGAACTTTTC
GATCAGAAACTTCTCGACAGACGTCGCGGTGAGTTCAGGCTTTTTCATCACGTGCTGATCAGATCCGAAA
ATGGATATACAAGCTCCCGGGAGCTTTTTGCAAAAGCCTAGGCCTCCAAAAAAGCCTCCTCACTACTTCT
GGAATAGCTCAGAGGCAGAGGCGGCCTCGGCCTCTGCATAAATAAAAAAAATTAGTCAGCCATGGGGCGG
AGAATGGGCGGAACTGGGCGGAGTTAGGGGCGGGATGGGCGGAGTTAGGGGCGGGACTATGGTTGCTGAC
TAATTGAGATGCATGCTTTGCATACTTCTGCCTGCTGGGGAGCCTGGGGACTTTCCACACCTGGTTGCTG
ACTAATTGAGATGCATGCTTTGCATACTTCTGCCTGCTGGGGAGCCTGGGGACTTTCCACACCCTAACTG
ACACACATTCCACAGAATTAATTCGCGTTAAATTTTTGTTAAATCAGCTCATTTTTTAACCAATAGGCCG
AAATCGGCAAAATCCCTTATAAATCAAAAGAATAGACCGAGATAGGGT
[37 nt withheld, positions 2429-2465]
AAAGAACGTGGACTCCAACGTCAAAGG
[49 nt withheld, positions 2493-2541]
T
[91 nt withheld, positions 2543-2633]
G
[124 nt withheld, positions 2635-2758]
GGGGATACCCCCTAGAGCCCCAGCTGGTTCTTTCCGCCTCAGAAGCCATAGAGCCCACCGCATCCCCAGC
ATGCCTGCTATTGTCTTCCCAATCCTCCCCCTTGCTGTCCTGCCCCACCCCACCCCCCAGAATAGAATGA
CACCTACTCAGACAATGCGATGCAATTTCCTCATTTTATTAGGAAAGGACAGTGGGAGTGGCACCTTCCA
GGGTCAAGGAAGGCACGGGGGAGGGGCAAACAACAGATGGCTGGCAACTAGAAGGCACAGTCGAGGCTGA
TCAGCGGGTTTAAACGGGCCCTCTAGACTCGAGTTCTAGATCATTTGTATAGTTCATCCATGCCATGTGT
AATCCCATCAGCTGTTACAAACTCAAGAAGGACCATGTGGTCTCTCTTTTCGTTGGGATCTTTCGAAAGA
GTAGAAGTTGTAAACAGGTAATGGTTGTCTGGTAAAAGGACGGGCCCATCGCCAATTGGAGTATTTTGTT
GATAATGGTCTGCTAGTTGAACGCCTCCATCTTCAATGTTGTGTCTAATTTTGAAGTTAGCTTTGATTCC
ATTCTTTTGTTTGTCTGCCATGATGTACACCTGGTGATCGTTATAGTTGTATTCCAATTTGTGTCCAAGA
ATGTTTCCATCTTCTTTAAAATCAATACCTTTTAACTCGATTCTATTAACAAGGGTATCACCTTCAAACT
TGACTTCAGCACGTGTCTTGTAGTTCCCGTCATCTTTGAAAAATATAGTTCTTTCCTGTACATAACCTTC
GGGCATGGCACTCTTGAAAAAGTCATGCCGTTTCATATGATCTGGGTATCTTGAAAAGCATTGAACACCA
TAAGTTAAAGTAGTGACAAGTGTTGGCCATGGAACAGGTAGTTTTCCAGTAGTGCAAATAAATTTAAGGG
TAAGTTTTCCGTATGTTGCATCACCTTCACCCTCTCCACTGACAGAAAATTTGTGCCCATTAACATCACC
ATCTAATTCAACAAGAATTGGGACAACTCCAGTGAAAAGTTCTTCTCCTTTACTCATGGGATCCCCTTGT
TGCCTGGAATAAAATATTCTTGCTAAGATAACCACACGCAGCAATCTGGCCAACACAACCAACTGCCCCA
AACCATCGGCTCCTGTTTCGGTACCGTATTCATCTAACACAGTGTAAAATATCGTGACGACGAATGTGAC
AACGATAATCAAACCATCAGCCACCTCCCAAGGGTTGGTGAAGAAAAGCTTGGGCCCGTAGGCAAATATC
CTTAATCCTAAATCCAGCATGAAATAACAAGAAAGAGCCAAGTCCATCCCGTCATAAAAGGATTGTGAAG
ATTCACTTTTATCGATAAGACTGAGATCAATGATCATGAGGATGATGTCCAAGAAAATTAGGAAGACTCC
AAAGACTCGCATCCCTAGATGATCAATCACTGCTCGAATGCGAAACTGGACGCGACCTACACCAGTAGTA
GGTATCTCCATTCTCCCATCGTCCACTCCATGTTCATTCTCGCCCCACCATAGACCTGAAATCTCGGGTA
TATCTATTCGTTCCTCCTGTCTTGTCTCTGGTTTTTCACTCGGTCCTTGGTCTACATCATTCCAATGAAC
TTTCTTTACCGATTCACTTTTTCTTGGCGCAGCTTTCGGCGGAGCAGTGACGTCACCATTTATCGTGACG
TCAACGACGTTCCGCATGACTGCACCGTCAACGCCAACTAAATCAGCTGGAGGACTAAAATCTGAACCGT
CGAATCCCTCCATGGTGCTAGCCAGCTTGGGTCTCCCTATAGTGAGTCGTATTAATTTCGATAAGCCAGT
AAGCAGTGGGTTCTCTAGTTAGCCAGAGAGCTCTGCTTATATAGACCTCCCACCGTACACGCCTACCGCC
CATTTGCGTCAATGGGGCGGAGTTGTTACGACATTTTGGAAAGTCCCGTTGATTTTGGTGCCAAAACAAA
CTCCCATTGACGTCAATGGGGTGGAGACTTGGAAATCCCCGTGAGTCAAACCGCTATCCACGCCCATTGA
TGTACTGCCAAAACCGCATCACCATGGTAATAGCGATGACTAATACGTAGATGTACTGCCAAGTAGGAAA
GTCCCATAAGGTCATGTACTGGGCATAATGCCAGGCGGGCCATTTACCGTCATTGACGTCAATAGGGGGC
GTACTTGGCATATGATACACTTGATGTACTGCCAAGTGGGCAGTTTACCGTAAATACTCCACCCATTGAC
GTCAATGGAAAGTCCCTATTGGCGTTACTATGGGAACATACGTCATTATTGACGTCAATGGGCGGGGGTC
GTTGGGCGGTCAGCCAGGCGGGCCATTTACCGTAAGTTATGTAACGCGGAACTCCATATATGGGCTATGA
ACTAATGACCCCGTAATTGATTACTATTAATAACTAGTCAATAATCAATGTCAACGCGTATATCTGGCCC
GTACATCGCGAAGCAGCGCAAAACGCCTAACCCTAAGCAGATTCTTCATGCAATTGTCGGTCAAGCCTTG
CCTTGTTGTAGCTTAAATTTTGCTCGCGCACTACTCAGCGACCTCCAACACACAAGCAGGGAGCAGATAC
TGGCTTAACTATGCGGCATCAGAGCAGATTGTACTGAGAGTGCACCATAGGGGATCGGGAGATCTCCCGA
TCCGTCGACGTCAGGTGGCACTTTTCGGGGAAATGTGCGCGGAACCCCTATTTGTTTATTTTTCTAAATA
CATTCAAATATGTATCCGCTCATGAGACAATAACCCTGATAAATGCTTCAATAATATTGAAAAAGGAAGA
GTATGAGTATTCAACATTTCCGTGTCGCCCTTATTCCCTTTTTTGCGGCATTTTGCCTTCCTGTTTTTGC
TCACCCAGAAACGCTGGTGAAAGTAAAAGATGCTGAAGATCAGTTGGGTGCACGAGTGGGTTACATCGAA
CTGGATCTCAACAGCGGTAAGATCCTTGAGAGTTTTCGCCCCGAAGAACGTTTTCCAATGATGAGCACTT
TTAAAGTTCTGCTATGTGGCGCGGTATTATCCCGTATTGACGCCGGGCAAGAGCAACTCGGTCGCCGCAT
ACACTATTCTCAGAATGACTTGGTTGAGTACTCACCAGTCACAGAAAAGCATCTTACGGATGGCATGACA
GTAAGAGAATTATGCAGTGCTGCCATAACCATGAGTGATAACACTGCGGCCAACTTACTTCTGACAACGA
TCGGAGGACCGAAGGAGCTAACCGCTTTTTTGCACAACATGGGGGATCATGTAACTCGCCTTGATCGTTG
GGAACCGGAGCTGAATGAAGCCATACCAAACGACGAGCGTGACACCACGATGCCTGTAGCAATGGCAACA
ACGTTGCGCAAACTATTAACTGGCGAACTACTTACTCTAGCTTCCCGGCAACAATTAATAGACTGGATGG
AGGCGGATAAAGTTGCAGGACCACTTCTGCGCTCGGCCCTTCCGGCTGGCTGGTTTATTGCTGATAAATC
TGGAGCCGGTGAGCGTGGGTCTCGCGGTATCATTGCAGCACTGGGGCCAGATGGTAAGCCCTCCCGTATC
GTAGTTATCTACACGACGGGGAGTCAGGCAACTATGGATGAACGAAATAGACAGATCGCTGAGATAGGTG
CCTCACTGATTAAGCATTGGTAACTGTCAGACCAAGTTTACTCATATATACTTTAGATTGATTTAAAACT
TCATTTTTAATTTAAAAGGATCTAGGTGAAGATCCTTTTTGATAATCTCATGACCAAAATCCCTTAACGT
GAGTTTTCGTTCCACTGAGCGTCAGACCCCGTAGAAAAGATCAAAGGATCTTCTTGAGATCCTTTTTTTC
TGCGCGTAATCTGCTGCTTGCAAACAAAAAAACCACCGCTACCAGCGGTGGTTTGTTTGCCGGATCAAGA
GCTACCAACTCTTTTTCCGAAGGTAACTGGCTTCAGCAGAGCGCAGATACCAAATACTGTTCTTCTAGTG
TAGCCGTAGTTAGGCCACCACTTCAAGAACTCTGTAGCACCGCCTACATACCTCGCTCTGCTAATCCTGT
TACCAGTGGCTGCTGCCAGTGGCGATAAGTCGTGTCTTACCGGGTTGGACTCAAGACGATAGTTACCGGA
TAAGGCGCAGCGGTCGGGCTGAACGGGGGGTTCGTGCACACAGCCCAGCTTGGAGCGAACGACCTACACC
GAACTGAGATA
Features (pLannotate 1.2.2; 20 found; start..end, strand, type, name):
    394..486     +  CDS            lacI (fragment): lac repressor; lacI; The lac repressor binds to the lac operator to inhibit transcription in E. coli. This inhibition can be relieved by adding lactose or isopropyl-β-D-thiogalactopyranoside (IPTG).
    499..520     +  protein_bind   CAP binding site: CAP binding activates transcription in the presence of cAMP. E. coli catabolite activator protein
    535..565     +  promoter       lac promoter: promoter for the E. coli lac operon
    573..589     +  protein_bind   lac operator: The lac repressor binds to the lac operator to inhibit transcription in E. coli. This inhibition can be relieved by adding lactose or isopropyl-β-D-thiogalactopyranoside (IPTG). lac repressor encoded by lacI
    662..783     -  polyA_signal   SV40 poly(A) signal: SV40 polyadenylation signal
    778..903     -  CDS            ble (fragment): BLE_KLEPN - Experimental evidence at protein level: Swiss-Prot protein existence level 1. Binding protein with a strong affinity to the bleomycin family of antibiotics. Binds to CL990; an antimitotic-antibiotic compound. From Klebsiella pneumoniae.
    913..1938    -  CDS            HygR: aminoglycoside phosphotransferase from E. coli; aph(4)-Ia; confers resistance to hygromycin
   1987..2316    -  promoter       SV40 promoter: SV40 enhancer and early promoter
   2330..2758    -  rep_origin     f1 ori (sequence partly withheld): f1 bacteriophage origin of replication; arrow indicates direction of (+) strand synthesis
   2779..2800    -  promoter       SV40 promoter (fragment): SV40 enhancer and early promoter
   2804..3028    -  polyA_signal   bGH poly(A) signal: bovine growth hormone polyadenylation signal
   3081..3795    -  CDS            superecliptic pHluorin (fragment): pH-sensitive mutant of green fluorescent protein (Ng et al., 2002) excited strongly by blue light at neutral pH but minimally fluorescent at acidic pH
   4544..4562    -  promoter       T7 promoter: promoter for bacteriophage T7 RNA polymerase
   4578..4611    -  LTR            5' LTR (truncated) (fragment): truncated 5' long terminal repeat (LTR) from HIV-1
   4607..4810    -  promoter       CMV promoter: human cytomegalovirus (CMV) immediate early promoter
   4811..5190    -  enhancer       CMV enhancer: human cytomegalovirus immediate early enhancer
   5345..5397    +  misc_feature   bom (fragment): basis of mobility region from pBR322
   5456..5560    +  promoter       AmpR promoter: bla
   5561..6421    +  CDS            AmpR: β-lactamase; bla; confers resistance to ampicillin, carbenicillin, and related antibiotics
   6592..211     +  rep_origin     ori (across the origin): high-copy-number ColE1/pMB1/pBR322/pUC origin of replication
