[The description below was written by a language model from this plasmid's Addgene catalogue record and pLannotate feature annotations shown in this document.]
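Description:
Bongwoori-R3 is a mammalian expression plasmid built on a hygromycin-selectable pcDNA3.1 backbone, encoding a variant of the genetically encoded voltage indicator Bongwoori. The roughly 1.4 kb insert was placed between NheI and XhoI sites, both retained. It differs from the parental probe by an H237R substitution in the linker region, part of an effort to improve the indicator by altering its cytoplasmic charge composition. The fluorescent reporter is super ecliptic pHluorin carrying the A227D mutation, a pH-sensitive GFP derivative. The feature table annotates only this pHluorin portion at the 3′ end of the open reading frame. The upstream part of the coding region, which would include the linker, is not annotated, and the record does not describe its origin.

Expression in mammalian cells is driven by the CMV immediate early enhancer and promoter and terminated by the bovine growth hormone polyadenylation signal. A T7 promoter sits between the CMV promoter and the insert, allowing in vitro transcription. A separate cassette, consisting of the SV40 enhancer/early promoter, the hygromycin resistance gene and an SV40 poly(A) signal, permits selection of stably transfected cells. In E. coli the plasmid is maintained through a high-copy ColE1/pUC-type origin and selected with ampicillin via β-lactamase; an f1 origin is also present. The short lacI, ble, bom and HIV-1 LTR fragments in the annotation are most likely backbone remnants or incidental sequence matches rather than functional elements. The construct is suited to transient or stable expression in cultured mammalian cells for optical recording of membrane potential changes.
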