Addgene plasmid #101658: Bongwoori-R3
Purpose: A variant of Bongwoori with H237R mutation in its linker region. (* super ecliptic pHluorin A227D)
Depositing lab: Bradley Baker. Depositing organization: Korea Institute of Science and Technology. Publication: Improving a genetically encoded voltage indicator by modifying the cytoplasmic charge composition. Lee S, Geiller T, Jung A, Nakajima R, Song YK, Baker BJ. Sci Rep. 2017 Aug 15;7(1):8286. doi: 10.1038/s41598-017-08731-2. PubMed 28811673.
Backbone
  Vector backbone: pcDNA3.1
  Backbone size w/o insert (bp): 5400
  Vector type: Mammalian Expression
  Selectable markers: Hygromycin
Growth in bacteria
  Bacterial resistance: Ampicillin, 100 μg/mL
  Growth temperature: 37°C
  Growth strain: DH5alpha
  Copy number: High Copy
Gene/Insert
  Gene/Insert name: Bongwoori-R3
  Insert size (bp): 1443
  Cloning method: Restriction Enzyme; 5′ cloning site Nhe1 (not destroyed); 3′ cloning site Xho1 (not destroyed)
  Sequencing primers: 5′ CMV-forward; 3′ BGH-R or custom
Terms and licenses: Academic/Nonprofit Terms; Industry Terms: Not Available to Industry
How to cite: Bongwoori-R3 was a gift from Bradley Baker (Addgene plasmid # 101658 ; http://n2t.net/addgene:101658 ; RRID:Addgene_101658)
